Addgene plasmid #126490: pLenti-LmoCas5
Purpose: Encodes lentivirus expression of L. monocytogenes CRISPR Type I-B Flag-Cas5 driven by hUbC promoter
Depositing lab: Charles Gersbach. Depositing organization: Duke University. Publication: Targeted transcriptional modulation with type I CRISPR-Cas systems in human cells. Pickar-Oliver A, Black JB, Lewis MM, Mutchnick KJ, Klann TS, Gilcrest KA, Sitton MJ, Nelson CE, Barrera A, Bartelt LC, Reddy TE, Beisel CL, Barrangou R, Gersbach CA. Nat Biotechnol. 2019 Sep 23. pii: 10.1038/s41587-019-0235-7. doi: 10.1038/s41587-019-0235-7. PubMed 31548729.
Backbone
  Vector backbone: FUGW
  Total vector size (bp): 10050
  Vector type: Mammalian Expression, Lentiviral, CRISPR
Growth in bacteria
  Bacterial resistance: Ampicillin, 100 μg/mL
  Growth temperature: 37°C
  Growth strain: NEB Stable
  Copy number: High Copy
Gene/Insert
  Gene/Insert name: LmoCas5
  Insert size (bp): 834
  Promoter: hUbC
  Tag / fusion protein: Flag, NLS (N terminal on insert)
  Cloning method: Gibson Cloning
  Sequencing primers: 5′ GCTCCGGTTTTGAACTATGCG
Terms and licenses: Academic/Nonprofit Terms; Industry Terms: Not Available to Industry
How to cite: pLenti-LmoCas5 was a gift from Charles Gersbach (Addgene plasmid # 126490 ; http://n2t.net/addgene:126490 ; RRID:Addgene_126490)
