[The description below was written by a language model from this plasmid's Addgene catalogue record and pLannotate feature annotations shown in this document.]
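Description:
pLenti-LmoCas5 is a lentiviral transfer plasmid of about 10 kb, built on the FUGW backbone, for expressing the Cas5 subunit of the Listeria monocytogenes Type I-B CRISPR-Cas system in mammalian cells. It is propagated in E. coli from a high-copy ColE1/pUC-type origin under ampicillin selection (AmpR), and it also carries an f1 phage origin. Outside the viral region there is an SV40/EM7-driven BleoR cassette with an SV40 poly(A) signal. This could confer Zeocin resistance on plasmid-transfected cells, but it lies downstream of the 3' LTR and would not be carried into the packaged viral genome.

The viral portion has a CMV enhancer/promoter fused to a truncated HIV-1 5' LTR, which drives production of genomic RNA in packaging cells. This is followed by the Ψ packaging signal with a gag fragment, the Rev response element for Rev-dependent nuclear export, and the cPPT/CTS, which aids nuclear import of the reverse-transcribed genome. The internal human ubiquitin C promoter drives the 834 bp LmoCas5 insert, which carries an N-terminal Flag epitope and a nuclear localization signal. The coding sequence is not itself annotated in the feature table, but it corresponds to the unannotated gap between the UbC promoter and the WPRE. The WPRE enhances transcript stability and expression, and the cassette ends with a truncated 3' LTR and a bGH poly(A) signal. No selectable marker or reporter is annotated within the provirus.

Type I CRISPR systems act through a multi-subunit Cascade complex, so this construct supplies only one component and would presumably be used with vectors for the other subunits and the crRNA. The associated work concerns targeted transcriptional modulation in human cells, with the Flag tag allowing detection of the protein.
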