Features (pLannotate 1.2.2; 30 found; start..end, strand, type, name):
     31..83      -  misc_feature   bom (fragment): basis of mobility region from pBR322
    238..617     +  enhancer       CMV enhancer: human cytomegalovirus immediate early enhancer
    618..817     +  promoter       CMV promoter: human cytomegalovirus (CMV) immediate early promoter
    835..1015    +  LTR            5' LTR (truncated): truncated 5' long terminal repeat (LTR) from HIV-1
   1062..1187    +  misc_feature   HIV-1 Ψ: packaging signal of human immunodeficiency virus type 1
   1171..1534    +  CDS            HIV-1 gag (fragment): gag protein from human immunodeficiency virus 1; gag
   1680..1913    +  misc_feature   RRE: The Rev response element (RRE) of HIV-1 allows for Rev-dependent mRNA export from the nucleus to the cytoplasm.
   2290..2390    +  CDS            Rev (fragment): human immunodeficiency virus 1 (HIV-1) Rev protein; rev; enhances nuclear export of unspliced and incompletely spliced viral mRNAs
   2440..2557    +  misc_feature   cPPT/CTS: central polypurine tract and central termination sequence of HIV-1
   2622..3833    +  promoter       UbC promoter: human ubiquitin C promoter
   3844..3877    -  misc_feature   MCS (fragment): pUC18/19 multiple cloning site
   4730..4754    +  misc_feature   MCS (fragment): pBluescript multiple cloning site
   4754..5342    +  misc_feature   WPRE: woodchuck hepatitis virus posttranscriptional regulatory element
   5279..5860    +  CDS            nef (fragment): NEF_HV1H2 - Experimental evidence at protein level: Swiss-Prot protein existence level 1. Extracellular Nef protein targets CD4(+) T-lymphocytes for apoptosis by interacting with CXCR4 surface receptors. From Human immunodeficiency virus type 1 group M subtype B (isolate HXB2) (HIV-1).
   5867..6047    +  LTR            5' LTR (truncated): truncated 5' long terminal repeat (LTR) from HIV-1
   6079..6303    +  polyA_signal   bGH poly(A) signal: bovine growth hormone polyadenylation signal
   6307..6328    +  promoter       SV40 promoter (fragment): SV40 enhancer and early promoter
   6349..6777    +  rep_origin     f1 ori (sequence partly withheld): f1 bacteriophage origin of replication; arrow indicates direction of (+) strand synthesis
   6791..7120    +  promoter       SV40 promoter: SV40 enhancer and early promoter
   7168..7215    +  promoter       EM7 promoter: synthetic bacterial promoter&nbsp
   7234..7608    +  CDS            BleoR: antibiotic-binding protein; Sh ble from Streptoalloteichus hindustanus; confers resistance to bleomycin, phleomycin, and Zeocin™
   7618..7743    +  CDS            ble (fragment): BLE_KLEPN - Experimental evidence at protein level: Swiss-Prot protein existence level 1. Binding protein with a strong affinity to the bleomycin family of antibiotics. Binds to CL990; an antimitotic-antibiotic compound. From Klebsiella pneumoniae.
   7738..7859    +  polyA_signal   SV40 poly(A) signal: SV40 polyadenylation signal
   7932..7948    -  protein_bind   lac operator: The lac repressor binds to the lac operator to inhibit transcription in E. coli. This inhibition can be relieved by adding lactose or isopropyl-β-D-thiogalactopyranoside (IPTG). lac repressor encoded by lacI
   7956..7986    -  promoter       lac promoter: promoter for the E. coli lac operon
   8001..8022    -  protein_bind   CAP binding site: CAP binding activates transcription in the presence of cAMP. E. coli catabolite activator protein
   8035..8127    -  CDS            lacI (fragment): lac repressor; lacI; The lac repressor binds to the lac operator to inhibit transcription in E. coli. This inhibition can be relieved by adding lactose or isopropyl-β-D-thiogalactopyranoside (IPTG).
   8310..8898    -  rep_origin     ori: high-copy-number ColE1/pMB1/pBR322/pUC origin of replication
   9069..9929    -  CDS            AmpR: β-lactamase; bla; confers resistance to ampicillin, carbenicillin, and related antibiotics
   9930..10034   -  promoter       AmpR promoter: bla
>Addgene plasmid #126490 | pLenti-LmoCas5 | addgene full sequence | sequence record 246641 | Addgene NGS Result
GTCGACGGATCGGGAGATCTCCCGATCCCCTATGGTGCACTCTCAGTACAATCTGCTCTGATGCCGCATA
GTTAAGCCAGTATCTGCTCCCTGCTTGTGTGTTGGAGGTCGCTGAGTAGTGCGCGAGCAAAATTTAAGCT
ACAACAAGGCAAGGCTTGACCGACAATTGCATGAAGAATCTGCTTAGGGTTAGGCGTTTTGCGCTGCTTC
GCGATGTACGGGCCAGATATACGCGTTGACATTGATTATTGACTAGTTATTAATAGTAATCAATTACGGG
GTCATTAGTTCATAGCCCATATATGGAGTTCCGCGTTACATAACTTACGGTAAATGGCCCGCCTGGCTGA
CCGCCCAACGACCCCCGCCCATTGACGTCAATAATGACGTATGTTCCCATAGTAACGCCAATAGGGACTT
TCCATTGACGTCAATGGGTGGAGTATTTACGGTAAACTGCCCACTTGGCAGTACATCAAGTGTATCATAT
GCCAAGTACGCCCCCTATTGACGTCAATGACGGTAAATGGCCCGCCTGGCATTATGCCCAGTACATGACC
TTATGGGACTTTCCTACTTGGCAGTACATCTACGTATTAGTCATCGCTATTACCATGGTGATGCGGTTTT
GGCAGTACATCAATGGGCGTGGATAGCGGTTTGACTCACGGGGATTTCCAAGTCTCCACCCCATTGACGT
CAATGGGAGTTTGTTTTGGCACCAAAATCAACGGGACTTTCCAAAATGTCGTAACAACTCCGCCCCATTG
ACGCAAATGGGCGGTAGGCGTGTACGGTGGGAGGTCTATATAAGCAGCGCGTTTTGCCTGTACTGGGTCT
CTCTGGTTAGACCAGATCTGAGCCTGGGAGCTCTCTGGCTAACTAGGGAACCCACTGCTTAAGCCTCAAT
AAAGCTTGCCTTGAGTGCTTCAAGTAGTGTGTGCCCGTCTGTTGTGTGACTCTGGTAACTAGAGATCCCT
CAGACCCTTTTAGTCAGTGTGGAAAATCTCTAGCAGTGGCGCCCGAACAGGGACTTGAAAGCGAAAGGGA
AACCAGAGGAGCTCTCTCGACGCAGGACTCGGCTTGCTGAAGCGCGCACGGCAAGAGGCGAGGGGCGGCG
ACTGGTGAGTACGCCAAAAATTTTGACTAGCGGAGGCTAGAAGGAGAGAGATGGGTGCGAGAGCGTCAGT
ATTAAGCGGGGGAGAATTAGATCGCGATGGGAAAAAATTCGGTTAAGGCCAGGGGGAAAGAAAAAATATA
AATTAAAACATATAGTATGGGCAAGCAGGGAGCTAGAACGATTCGCAGTTAATCCTGGCCTGTTAGAAAC
ATCAGAAGGCTGTAGACAAATACTGGGACAGCTACAACCATCCCTTCAGACAGGATCAGAAGAACTTAGA
TCATTATATAATACAGTAGCAACCCTCTATTGTGTGCATCAAAGGATAGAGATAAAAGACACCAAGGAAG
CTTTAGACAAGATAGAGGAAGAGCAAAACAAAAGTAAGACCACCGCACAGCAAGCGGCCGCTGATCTTCA
GACCTGGAGGAGGAGATATGAGGGACAATTGGAGAAGTGAATTATATAAATATAAAGTAGTAAAAATTGA
ACCATTAGGAGTAGCACCCACCAAGGCAAAGAGAAGAGTGGTGCAGAGAGAAAAAAGAGCAGTGGGAATA
GGAGCTTTGTTCCTTGGGTTCTTGGGAGCAGCAGGAAGCACTATGGGCGCAGCGTCAATGACGCTGACGG
TACAGGCCAGACAATTATTGTCTGGTATAGTGCAGCAGCAGAACAATTTGCTGAGGGCTATTGAGGCGCA
ACAGCATCTGTTGCAACTCACAGTCTGGGGCATCAAGCAGCTCCAGGCAAGAATCCTGGCTGTGGAAAGA
TACCTAAAGGATCAACAGCTCCTGGGGATTTGGGGTTGCTCTGGAAAACTCATTTGCACCACTGCTGTGC
CTTGGAATGCTAGTTGGAGTAATAAATCTCTGGAACAGATTTGGAATCACACGACCTGGATGGAGTGGGA
CAGAGAAATTAACAATTACACAAGCTTAATACACTCCTTAATTGAAGAATCGCAAAACCAGCAAGAAAAG
AATGAACAAGAATTATTGGAATTAGATAAATGGGCAAGTTTGTGGAATTGGTTTAACATAACAAATTGGC
TGTGGTATATAAAATTATTCATAATGATAGTAGGAGGCTTGGTAGGTTTAAGAATAGTTTTTGCTGTACT
TTCTATAGTGAATAGAGTTAGGCAGGGATATTCACCATTATCGTTTCAGACCCACCTCCCAACCCCGAGG
GGACCCGACAGGCCCGAAGGAATAGAAGAAGAAGGTGGAGAGAGAGACAGAGACAGATCCATTCGATTAG
TGAACGGATCGGCACTGCGTGCGCCAATTCTGCAGACAAATGGCAGTATTCATCCACAATTTTAAAAGAA
AAGGGGGGATTGGGGGGTACAGTGCAGGGGAAAGAATAGTAGACATAATAGCAACAGACATACAAACTAA
AGAATTACAAAAACAAATTACAAAAATTCAAAATTTTCGGGTTTATTACAGGGACAGCAGAGATCCAGTT
TGGTTAATTAACCCGTGTCGGCTCCAGATCTGGCCTCCGCGCCGGGTTTTGGCGCCTCCCGCGGGCGCCC
CCCTCCTCACGGCGAGCGCTGCCACGTCAGACGAAGGGCGCAGCGAGCGTCCTGATCCTTCCGCCCGGAC
GCTCAGGACAGCGGCCCGCTGCTCATAAGACTCGGCCTTAGAACCCCAGTATCAGCAGAAGGACATTTTA
GGACGGGACTTGGGTGACTCTAGGGCACTGGTTTTCTTTCCAGAGAGCGGAACAGGCGAGGAAAAGTAGT
CCCTTCTCGGCGATTCTGCGGAGGGATCTCCGTGGGGCGGTGAACGCCGATGATTATATAAGGACGCGCC
GGGTGTGGCACAGCTAGTTCCGTCGCAGCCGGGATTTGGGTCGCGGTTCTTGTTTGTGGATCGCTGTGAT
CGTCACTTGGTGAGTAGCGGGCTGCTGGGCTGGCCGGGGCTTTCGTGGCCGCCGGGCCGCTCGGTGGGAC
GGAAGCGTGTGGAGAGACCGCCAAGGGCTGTAGTCTGGGTCCGCGAGCAAGGTTGCCCTGAACTGGGGGT
TGGGGGGAGCGCAGCAAAATGGCGGCTGTTCCCGAGTCTTGAATGGAAGACGCTTGTGAGGCGGGCTGTG
AGGTCGTTGAAACAAGGTGGGGGGCATGGTGGGCGGCAAGAACCCAAGGTCTTGAGGCCTTCGCTAATGC
GGGAAAGCTCTTATTCGGGTGAGATGGGCTGGGGCACCATCTGGGGACCCTGACGTGAAGTTTGTCACTG
ACTGGAGAACTCGGTTTGTCGTCTGTTGCGGGGGCGGCAGTTATGGCGGTGCCGTTGGGCAGTGCACCCG
TACCTTTGGGAGCGCGCGCCCTCGTCGTGTCGTGACGTCACCCGTTCTGTTGGCTTATAATGCAGGGTGG
GGCCACCTGCCGGTAGGTGTGCGGTAGGCTTTTCTCCGTCGCAGGACGCAGGGTTCGGGCCTAGGGTAGG
CTCTCCTGAATCGACAGGCGCCGGACCTCTGGTGAGGGGAGGGATAAGTGAGGCGTCAGTTTCTTTGGTC
GGTTTTATGTACCTATCTTCTTAAGTAGCTGAAGCTCCGGTTTTGAACTATGCGCTCGGGGTTGGCGAGT
GTGTTTTGTGAAGTTTTTTAGGCACCTTTTGAAATGTAATCATTTGGGTCAATATGTAATTTTCAGTGTT
AGACTAGTAAATTGTCCGCTAAATTCTGGCCGTTTTTGGCTTTTTTGTTAGACGAAGCTTGGGCTGCAGG
TCGACTCTAGAGGATCCCCGGGTACCGGTCGCCACCGCCGCCACCATGGACTATAAGGATGATGACGACA
AGATGGCCCCCAAGAAGAAGCGCAAAGTCCGCGGGATGAAGGCTATTAGGGTCCGGCTGTGGCAGGATCT
CGTGAACTTCAAGAAGCCTACCAGCTTCCAACTGAAGGAAACCTACCCTCTGCCGCCGTACTCTACCGTG
ATCGGCATGGTGCATACACTGTGCGGCTTTACCTCCTACCACGAGATGAAGATCAGCATTCAGGGAAAGT
ACTTTAGCAAGGTCAACGACCTCGCGACTAGATACGAATTCAAGAATGGCTCAAAATACGACGTGGAACG
CCACCAGATCAAAGTGGACAAATACGGAGTGTCGAGAGGCGTCAGCACCGTGGAGCTCCTTGTGGACCTC
GAACTGCTGCTGCACATCATTCCGGAAGATCCATCCTTGGTGCCGATCATTGAAAAGGCATTCCGGGAAC
CCATCGAGTTCCCTTCCCTGGGACGCAGAGAGGACATCGCCACGATTCAGAAGGTCGAAGTGGTGGACGT
CGAGAAGCGACAGCCCAAGAAGTCCACCGAGATCTCCGACGGTTATAACGCCTACGTGCCGATCAGCTTG
ACCGAGAACAACTCGGTGCATTTCAAGTCCCACGAGTCCTCAGTGGGACGGGATAAGCTGCTGGGGACTC
GGTACCTTCTGACTGAGAAATACGAGCGCGTGAACCACGGAACCGAAAAGGCCCCTAAGTTCTTCCGGAA
GTGGCGGAAGAAGGACGTCATCTACTCCTCGCGCATCTTCGTGTCCAAGAAGGATGTGTTCTTTTTCGAC
GAGGACGATTACCTGGTGTTCATCGAAGAAGAAGAGTGAGAATTCGATATCAAGCTTATCGATAATCAAC
CTCTGGATTACAAAATTTGTGAAAGATTGACTGGTATTCTTAACTATGTTGCTCCTTTTACGCTATGTGG
ATACGCTGCTTTAATGCCTTTGTATCATGCTATTGCTTCCCGTATGGCTTTCATTTTCTCCTCCTTGTAT
AAATCCTGGTTGCTGTCTCTTTATGAGGAGTTGTGGCCCGTTGTCAGGCAACGTGGCGTGGTGTGCACTG
TGTTTGCTGACGCAACCCCCACTGGTTGGGGCATTGCCACCACCTGTCAGCTCCTTTCCGGGACTTTCGC
TTTCCCCCTCCCTATTGCCACGGCGGAACTCATCGCCGCCTGCCTTGCCCGCTGCTGGACAGGGGCTCGG
CTGTTGGGCACTGACAATTCCGTGGTGTTGTCGGGGAAATCATCGTCCTTTCCTTGGCTGCTCGCCTGTG
TTGCCACCTGGATTCTGCGCGGGACGTCCTTCTGCTACGTCCCTTCGGCCCTCAATCCAGCGGACCTTCC
TTCCCGCGGCCTGCTGCCGGCTCTGCGGCCTCTTCCGCGTCTTCGCCTTCGCCCTCAGACGAGTCGGATC
TCCCTTTGGGCCGCCTCCCCGCATCGATACCGTCGACCTCGAGACCTAGAAAAACATGGAGCAATCACAA
GTAGCAATACAGCAGCTACCAATGCTGATTGTGCCTGGCTAGAAGCACAAGAGGAGGAGGAGGTGGGTTT
TCCAGTCACACCTCAGGTACCTTTAAGACCAATGACTTACAAGGCAGCTGTAGATCTTAGCCACTTTTTA
AAAGAAAAGGGGGGACTGGAAGGGCTAATTCACTCCCAACGAAGACAAGATATCCTTGATCTGTGGATCT
ACCACACACAAGGCTACTTCCCTGATTGGCAGAACTACACACCAGGGCCAGGGATCAGATATCCACTGAC
CTTTGGATGGTGCTACAAGCTAGTACCAGTTGAGCAAGAGAAGGTAGAAGAAGCCAATGAAGGAGAGAAC
ACCCGCTTGTTACACCCTGTGAGCCTGCATGGGATGGATGACCCGGAGAGAGAAGTATTAGAGTGGAGGT
TTGACAGCCGCCTAGCATTTCATCACATGGCCCGAGAGCTGCATCCGGACTGTACTGGGTCTCTCTGGTT
AGACCAGATCTGAGCCTGGGAGCTCTCTGGCTAACTAGGGAACCCACTGCTTAAGCCTCAATAAAGCTTG
CCTTGAGTGCTTCAAGTAGTGTGTGCCCGTCTGTTGTGTGACTCTGGTAACTAGAGATCCCTCAGACCCT
TTTAGTCAGTGTGGAAAATCTCTAGCAGGGCCCGTTTAAACCCGCTGATCAGCCTCGACTGTGCCTTCTA
GTTGCCAGCCATCTGTTGTTTGCCCCTCCCCCGTGCCTTCCTTGACCCTGGAAGGTGCCACTCCCACTGT
CCTTTCCTAATAAAATGAGGAAATTGCATCGCATTGTCTGAGTAGGTGTCATTCTATTCTGGGGGGTGGG
GTGGGGCAGGACAGCAAGGGGGAGGATTGGGAAGACAATAGCAGGCATGCTGGGGATGCGGTGGGCTCTA
TGGCTTCTGAGGCGGAAAGAACCAGCTGGGGCTCTAGGGGGTATCCCC
[124 nt withheld, positions 6349-6472]
C
[91 nt withheld, positions 6474-6564]
A
[49 nt withheld, positions 6566-6614]
CCTTTGACGTTGGAGTCCACGTTCTTT
[37 nt withheld, positions 6642-6678]
ACCCTATCTCGGTCTATTCTTTTGATTTATAAGGGATTTTGCCGATTTCGGCCTATTGGTTAAAAAATGA
GCTGATTTAACAAAAATTTAACGCGAATTAATTCTGTGGAATGTGTGTCAGTTAGGGTGTGGAAAGTCCC
CAGGCTCCCCAGCAGGCAGAAGTATGCAAAGCATGCATCTCAATTAGTCAGCAACCAGGTGTGGAAAGTC
CCCAGGCTCCCCAGCAGGCAGAAGTATGCAAAGCATGCATCTCAATTAGTCAGCAACCATAGTCCCGCCC
CTAACTCCGCCCATCCCGCCCCTAACTCCGCCCAGTTCCGCCCATTCTCCGCCCCATGGCTGACTAATTT
TTTTTATTTATGCAGAGGCCGAGGCCGCCTCTGCCTCTGAGCTATTCCAGAAGTAGTGAGGAGGCTTTTT
TGGAGGCCTAGGCTTTTGCAAAAAGCTCCCGGGAGCTTGTATATCCATTTTCGGATCTGATCAGCACGTG
TTGACAATTAATCATCGGCATAGTATATCGGCATAGTATAATACGACAAGGTGAGGAACTAAACCATGGC
CAAGTTGACCAGTGCCGTTCCGGTGCTCACCGCGCGCGACGTCGCCGGAGCGGTCGAGTTCTGGACCGAC
CGGCTCGGGTTCTCCCGGGACTTCGTGGAGGACGACTTCGCCGGTGTGGTCCGGGACGACGTGACCCTGT
TCATCAGCGCGGTCCAGGACCAGGTGGTGCCGGACAACACCCTGGCCTGGGTGTGGGTGCGCGGCCTGGA
CGAGCTGTACGCCGAGTGGTCGGAGGTCGTGTCCACGAACTTCCGGGACGCCTCCGGGCCGGCCATGACC
GAGATCGGCGAGCAGCCGTGGGGGCGGGAGTTCGCCCTGCGCGACCCGGCCGGCAACTGCGTGCACTTCG
TGGCCGAGGAGCAGGACTGACACGTGCTACGAGATTTCGATTCCACCGCCGCCTTCTATGAAAGGTTGGG
CTTCGGAATCGTTTTCCGGGACGCCGGCTGGATGATCCTCCAGCGCGGGGATCTCATGCTGGAGTTCTTC
GCCCACCCCAACTTGTTTATTGCAGCTTATAATGGTTACAAATAAAGCAATAGCATCACAAATTTCACAA
ATAAAGCATTTTTTTCACTGCATTCTAGTTGTGGTTTGTCCAAACTCATCAATGTATCTTATCATGTCTG
TATACCGTCGACCTCTAGCTAGAGCTTGGCGTAATCATGGTCATAGCTGTTTCCTGTGTGAAATTGTTAT
CCGCTCACAATTCCACACAACATACGAGCCGGAAGCATAAAGTGTAAAGCCTGGGGTGCCTAATGAGTGA
GCTAACTCACATTAATTGCGTTGCGCTCACTGCCCGCTTTCCAGTCGGGAAACCTGTCGTGCCAGCTGCA
TTAATGAATCGGCCAACGCGCGGGGAGAGGCGGTTTGCGTATTGGGCGCTCTTCCGCTTCCTCGCTCACT
GACTCGCTGCGCTCGGTCGTTCGGCTGCGGCGAGCGGTATCAGCTCACTCAAAGGCGGTAATACGGTTAT
CCACAGAATCAGGGGATAACGCAGGAAAGAACATGTGAGCAAAAGGCCAGCAAAAGGCCAGGAACCGTAA
AAAGGCCGCGTTGCTGGCGTTTTTCCATAGGCTCCGCCCCCCTGACGAGCATCACAAAAATCGACGCTCA
AGTCAGAGGTGGCGAAACCCGACAGGACTATAAAGATACCAGGCGTTTCCCCCTGGAAGCTCCCTCGTGC
GCTCTCCTGTTCCGACCCTGCCGCTTACCGGATACCTGTCCGCCTTTCTCCCTTCGGGAAGCGTGGCGCT
TTCTCATAGCTCACGCTGTAGGTATCTCAGTTCGGTGTAGGTCGTTCGCTCCAAGCTGGGCTGTGTGCAC
GAACCCCCCGTTCAGCCCGACCGCTGCGCCTTATCCGGTAACTATCGTCTTGAGTCCAACCCGGTAAGAC
ACGACTTATCGCCACTGGCAGCAGCCACTGGTAACAGGATTAGCAGAGCGAGGTATGTAGGCGGTGCTAC
AGAGTTCTTGAAGTGGTGGCCTAACTACGGCTACACTAGAAGAACAGTATTTGGTATCTGCGCTCTGCTG
AAGCCAGTTACCTTCGGAAAAAGAGTTGGTAGCTCTTGATCCGGCAAACAAACCACCGCTGGTAGCGGTG
GTTTTTTTGTTTGCAAGCAGCAGATTACGCGCAGAAAAAAAGGATCTCAAGAAGATCCTTTGATCTTTTC
TACGGGGTCTGACGCTCAGTGGAACGAAAACTCACGTTAAGGGATTTTGGTCATGAGATTATCAAAAAGG
ATCTTCACCTAGATCCTTTTAAATTAAAAATGAAGTTTTAAATCAATCTAAAGTATATATGAGTAAACTT
GGTCTGACAGTTACCAATGCTTAATCAGTGAGGCACCTATCTCAGCGATCTGTCTATTTCGTTCATCCAT
AGTTGCCTGACTCCCCGTCGTGTAGATAACTACGATACGGGAGGGCTTACCATCTGGCCCCAGTGCTGCA
ATGATACCGCGAGACCCACGCTCACCGGCTCCAGATTTATCAGCAATAAACCAGCCAGCCGGAAGGGCCG
AGCGCAGAAGTGGTCCTGCAACTTTATCCGCCTCCATCCAGTCTATTAATTGTTGCCGGGAAGCTAGAGT
AAGTAGTTCGCCAGTTAATAGTTTGCGCAACGTTGTTGCCATTGCTACAGGCATCGTGGTGTCACGCTCG
TCGTTTGGTATGGCTTCATTCAGCTCCGGTTCCCAACGATCAAGGCGAGTTACATGATCCCCCATGTTGT
GCAAAAAAGCGGTTAGCTCCTTCGGTCCTCCGATCGTTGTCAGAAGTAAGTTGGCCGCAGTGTTATCACT
CATGGTTATGGCAGCACTGCATAATTCTCTTACTGTCATGCCATCCGTAAGATGCTTTTCTGTGACTGGT
GAGTACTCAACCAAGTCATTCTGAGAATAGTGTATGCGGCGACCGAGTTGCTCTTGCCCGGCGTCAATAC
GGGATAATACCGCGCCACATAGCAGAACTTTAAAAGTGCTCATCATTGGAAAACGTTCTTCGGGGCGAAA
ACTCTCAAGGATCTTACCGCTGTTGAGATCCAGTTCGATGTAACCCACTCGTGCACCCAACTGATCTTCA
GCATCTTTTACTTTCACCAGCGTTTCTGGGTGAGCAAAAACAGGAAGGCAAAATGCCGCAAAAAAGGGAA
TAAGGGCGACACGGAAATGTTGAATACTCATACTCTTCCTTTTTCAATATTATTGAAGCATTTATCAGGG
TTATTGTCTCATGAGCGGATACATATTTGAATGTATTTAGAAAAATAAACAAATAGGGGTTCCGCGCACA
TTTCCCCGAAAAGTGCCACCTGAC
