>Addgene plasmid #126490 | pLenti-LmoCas5 | depositor partial sequence | sequence record 241884 | Flag-LmoCas5
ATGGACTATAAGGATGATGACGACAAGATGGCCCCCAAGAAGAAGCGCAAAGTCCGCGGGATGAAGGCTA
TTAGGGTCCGGCTGTGGCAGGATCTCGTGAACTTCAAGAAGCCTACCAGCTTCCAACTGAAGGAAACCTA
CCCTCTGCCGCCGTACTCTACCGTGATCGGCATGGTGCATACACTGTGCGGCTTTACCTCCTACCACGAG
ATGAAGATCAGCATTCAGGGAAAGTACTTTAGCAAGGTCAACGACCTCGCGACTAGATACGAATTCAAGA
ATGGCTCAAAATACGACGTGGAACGCCACCAGATCAAAGTGGACAAATACGGAGTGTCGAGAGGCGTCAG
CACCGTGGAGCTCCTTGTGGACCTCGAACTGCTGCTGCACATCATTCCGGAAGATCCATCCTTGGTGCCG
ATCATTGAAAAGGCATTCCGGGAACCCATCGAGTTCCCTTCCCTGGGACGCAGAGAGGACATCGCCACGA
TTCAGAAGGTCGAAGTGGTGGACGTCGAGAAGCGACAGCCCAAGAAGTCCACCGAGATCTCCGACGGTTA
TAACGCCTACGTGCCGATCAGCTTGACCGAGAACAACTCGGTGCATTTCAAGTCCCACGAGTCCTCAGTG
GGACGGGATAAGCTGCTGGGGACTCGGTACCTTCTGACTGAGAAATACGAGCGCGTGAACCACGGAACCG
AAAAGGCCCCTAAGTTCTTCCGGAAGTGGCGGAAGAAGGACGTCATCTACTCCTCGCGCATCTTCGTGTC
CAAGAAGGATGTGTTCTTTTTCGACGAGGACGATTACCTGGTGTTCATCGAAGAAGAAGAGTGA
